Addgene plasmid #89056: pBW1943_ hU6-PV3-FRT-loxP-BbsI-ENTRY-gRNA
Purpose: (Empty Backbone) PV3 gRNA entry vector for CRISPR decoder
Depositing lab: Wilson Wong. Depositing organization: Boston University Main Campus. Publication: Large-scale design of robust genetic circuits with multiple inputs and outputs for mammalian cells. Weinberg BH, Pham NT, Caraballo LD, Lozanoski T, Engel A, Bhatia S, Wong WW. Nat Biotechnol. 2017 Mar 27. doi: 10.1038/nbt.3805. PubMed 28346402.
Backbone
  Vector backbone: pCAGGS
  Vector type: Mammalian Expression, Cre/Lox, Synthetic Biology
Growth in bacteria
  Bacterial resistance: Ampicillin, 100 μg/mL
  Growth temperature: 37°C
  Growth strain: NEB Stable
  Copy number: High Copy
Terms and licenses: Academic/Nonprofit Terms; Industry Terms: Not Available to Industry
How to cite: pBW1943_ hU6-PV3-FRT-loxP-BbsI-ENTRY-gRNA was a gift from Wilson Wong (Addgene plasmid # 89056 ; http://n2t.net/addgene:89056 ; RRID:Addgene_89056)
