[The description below was written by a language model from this plasmid's Addgene catalogue record and pLannotate feature annotations shown in this document.]
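Description:
pBW1943_hU6-PV3-FRT-loxP-BbsI-ENTRY-gRNA is a small (about 3.7 kb) empty entry vector built on a pCAGGS-derived backbone. It is intended for cloning guide RNAs that are expressed in mammalian cells as part of a recombinase-controlled "CRISPR decoder" genetic circuit. It is propagated in E. coli as a high-copy plasmid through a ColE1/pUC-type origin and selected with ampicillin via the β-lactamase gene. The backbone also retains remnants of its parent vector: a short CMV enhancer fragment, rabbit β-globin sequence and poly(A) signal, lac promoter/operator fragments, and an SV40 origin and SV40 poly(A) signal. The SV40 origin can support episomal replication in cells that express large T antigen. No mammalian selection marker is annotated.

The functional unit is a human U6 RNA polymerase III promoter, followed by a minimal FRT site and a loxP site. After these comes the Streptococcus pyogenes Cas9 gRNA scaffold. According to the name, a BbsI cloning position sits between the recombinase sites and the scaffold, where a spacer of choice would be inserted to complete a guide RNA, although the BbsI sites themselves are not annotated in the feature table. "PV3" in the name appears to refer to an element or position between the U6 promoter and the FRT site, where an unannotated gap exists, but the record does not define it. The single FRT and loxP sites indicate that guide expression is meant to be coupled to FLP and Cre recombinase inputs. The exact logic implemented by this variant is not stated. As deposited, the plasmid carries no targeting spacer and serves as a starting point for building recombinase-responsive gRNA outputs in synthetic biology circuits.
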