Features (pLannotate 1.2.2; 18 found; start..end, strand, type, name):
      1..861     -  CDS            AmpR: β-lactamase; bla; confers resistance to ampicillin, carbenicillin, and related antibiotics
    862..966     -  promoter       AmpR promoter: bla
    997..1016    +  enhancer       CMV enhancer (fragment): human cytomegalovirus immediate early enhancer
   1017..1257    +  promoter       U6 promoter: RNA polymerase III promoter for human U6 snRNA
   1322..1355    +  protein_bind   FRT (minimal): supports FLP-mediated excision but not integration (Turan and Bode, 2011) FLP recombinase from the Saccharomyces cerevisiae 2μ plasmid
   1357..1390    +  protein_bind   loxP: Cre-mediated recombination occurs in the 8-bp core sequence (GCATACAT). Cre recombinase
   1419..1494    +  misc_RNA       gRNA scaffold: guide RNA scaffold for the Streptococcus pyogenes CRISPR/Cas9 system
   1609..1680    +  CDS            HBB (fragment): HBB_PONPY - Experimental evidence at transcript level: Swiss-Prot protein existence level 2. Involved in oxygen transport from the lung to the various peripheral tissues. From Pongo pygmaeus (Bornean orangutan).
   1751..1806    +  polyA_signal   β-globin poly(A) signal: rabbit β-globin polyadenylation signal (Gil and Proudfoot, 1987)
   2191..2207    -  protein_bind   lac operator: The lac repressor binds to the lac operator to inhibit transcription in E. coli. This inhibition can be relieved by adding lactose or isopropyl-β-D-thiogalactopyranoside (IPTG). lac repressor encoded by lacI
   2215..2245    -  promoter       lac promoter: promoter for the E. coli lac operon
   2260..2281    -  protein_bind   CAP binding site: CAP binding activates transcription in the presence of cAMP. E. coli catabolite activator protein
   2294..2333    -  CDS            lacI (fragment): lac repressor; lacI; The lac repressor binds to the lac operator to inhibit transcription in E. coli. This inhibition can be relieved by adding lactose or isopropyl-β-D-thiogalactopyranoside (IPTG).
   2340..2362    +  promoter       SV40 promoter (fragment): SV40 enhancer and early promoter
   2366..2500    +  rep_origin     SV40 ori: SV40 origin of replication
   2520..2654    +  polyA_signal   SV40 poly(A) signal: SV40 polyadenylation signal
   2656..2710    -  CDS            lacI (fragment): lac repressor; lacI; The lac repressor binds to the lac operator to inhibit transcription in E. coli. This inhibition can be relieved by adding lactose or isopropyl-β-D-thiogalactopyranoside (IPTG).
   2893..3481    -  rep_origin     ori: high-copy-number ColE1/pMB1/pBR322/pUC origin of replication
>Addgene plasmid #89056 | pBW1943_ hU6-PV3-FRT-loxP-BbsI-ENTRY-gRNA | addgene full sequence | sequence record 177166 | Addgene NGS Result
TTACCAATGCTTAATCAGTGAGGCACCTATCTCAGCGATCTGTCTATTTCGTTCATCCATAGTTGCCTGA
CTCCCCGTCGTGTAGATAACTACGATACGGGAGGGCTTACCATCTGGCCCCAGTGCTGCAATGATACCGC
GAGACCCACGCTCACCGGCTCCAGATTTATCAGCAATAAACCAGCCAGCCGGAAGGGCCGAGCGCAGAAG
TGGTCCTGCAACTTTATCCGCCTCCATCCAGTCTATTAATTGTTGCCGGGAAGCTAGAGTAAGTAGTTCG
CCAGTTAATAGTTTGCGCAACGTTGTTGCCATTGCTACAGGCATCGTGGTGTCACGCTCGTCGTTTGGTA
TGGCTTCATTCAGCTCCGGTTCCCAACGATCAAGGCGAGTTACATGATCCCCCATGTTGTGCAAAAAAGC
GGTTAGCTCCTTCGGTCCTCCGATCGTTGTCAGAAGTAAGTTGGCCGCAGTGTTATCACTCATGGTTATG
GCAGCACTGCATAATTCTCTTACTGTCATGCCATCCGTAAGATGCTTTTCTGTGACTGGTGAGTACTCAA
CCAAGTCATTCTGAGAATAGTGTATGCGGCGACCGAGTTGCTCTTGCCCGGCGTCAATACGGGATAATAC
CGCGCCACATAGCAGAACTTTAAAAGTGCTCATCATTGGAAAACGTTCTTCGGGGCGAAAACTCTCAAGG
ATCTTACCGCTGTTGAGATCCAGTTCGATGTAACCCACTCGTGCACCCAACTGATCTTCAGCATCTTTTA
CTTTCACCAGCGTTTCTGGGTGAGCAAAAACAGGAAGGCAAAATGCCGCAAAAAAGGGAATAAGGGCGAC
ACGGAAATGTTGAATACTCATACTCTTCCTTTTTCAATATTATTGAAGCATTTATCAGGGTTATTGTCTC
ATGAGCGGATACATATTTGAATGTATTTAGAAAAATAAACAAATAGGGGTTCCGCGCACATTTCCCCGAA
AAGTGCCACCTGGGTCGACATTGATTATTGACTAGTGAGGGCCTATTTCCCATGATTCCTTCATATTTGC
ATATACGATACAAGGCTGTTAGAGAGATAATTGGAATTAATTTGACTGTAAACACAAAGATATTAGTACA
AAATACGTGACGTAGAAAGTAATAATTTCTTGGGTAGTTTGCAGTTTTAAAATTATGTTTTAAAATGGAC
TATCATATGCTTACCGTAACTTGAAAGTATTTCGATTTCTTGGCTTTATATATCTTGTGGAAAGGACGAA
ACACCGGCGCGCCGCACTGAAGGTCCTCAATCGCACTGGAAACATCAAGGTCGGCACGCGTGAAGTTCCT
ATTCTCTAGAAAGTATAGGAACTTCGATAACTTCGTATAGCATACATTATACGAAGTTATACCGGTCACC
GGGTCTTCGAGAAGACCTGTTTTAGAGCTAGAAATAGCAAGTTAAAATAAGGCTAGTCCGTTATCAACTT
GAAAAAGTGGCACCGAGTCGGTGCTTTTTTGAATTCGGTACCCTGACCTCCTGCCAGCAATAGTAAGACA
ACACGCAAAGTCGCGGCCGCCCAGGATACATAGATTACCACAACTCCGAGCCCTTCCACCGCTAGCGCAC
TCCTCAGGTGCAGGCTGCCTATCAGAAGGTGGTGGCTGGTGTGGCCAATGCCCTGGCTCACAAATACCAC
TGAGATCTTTTTCCCTCTGCCAAAAATTATGGGGACATCATGAAGCCCCTTGAGCATCTGACTTCTGGCT
AATAAAGGAAATTTATTTTCATTGCAATAGTGTGTTGGAATTTTTTGTGTCTCTCACTCGGAAGGACATA
TGGGAGGGCAAATCATTTAAAACATCAGAATGAGTATTTGGTTTAGAGTTTGGCAACATATGCCCATATG
CTGGCTGCCATGAACAAAGGTTGGCTATAAAGAGGTCATCAGTATATGAAACAGCCCCCTGCTGTCCATT
CCTTATTCCATAGAAAAGCCTTGACTTGAGGTTAGATTTTTTTTATATTTTGTTTTGTGTTATTTTTTTC
TTTAACATCCCTAAAATTTTCCTTACATGTTTTACTAGCCAGATTTTTCCTCCTCTCCTGACTACTCCCA
GTCATAGCTGTCCCTCTTCTCTTATGGAGATCCCTCGACCTGCAGCCCAAGCTTGGCGTAATCATGGTCA
TAGCTGTTTCCTGTGTGAAATTGTTATCCGCTCACAATTCCACACAACATACGAGCCGGAAGCATAAAGT
GTAAAGCCTGGGGTGCCTAATGAGTGAGCTAACTCACATTAATTGCGTTGCGCTCACTGCCCGCTTTCCA
GTCGGGAAACCTGTCGTGCCAGCGGATCCGCATCTCAATTAGTCAGCAACCATAGTCCCGCCCCTAACTC
CGCCCAGTTCCGCCCATTCTCCGCCCCATGGCTGACTAATTTTTTTTATTTATGCAGAGGCCGAGGCCGC
CTCGGCCTCTGAGCTATTCCAGAAGTAGTGAGGAGGCTTTTTTGGAGGCCTAGGCTTTTGCAAAAAGCTA
ACTTGTTTATTGCAGCTTATAATGGTTACAAATAAAGCAATAGCATCACAAATTTCACAAATAAAGCATT
TTTTTCACTGCATTCTAGTTGTGGTTTGTCCAAACTCATCAATGTATCTTATCATGTCTGGATCCGCTGC
ATTAATGAATCGGCCAACGCGCGGGGAGAGGCGGTTTGCGTATTGGGCGCTCTTCCGCTTCCTCGCTCAC
TGACTCGCTGCGCTCGGTCGTTCGGCTGCGGCGAGCGGTATCAGCTCACTCAAAGGCGGTAATACGGTTA
TCCACAGAATCAGGGGATAACGCAGGAAAGAACATGTGAGCAAAAGGCCAGCAAAAGGCCAGGAACCGTA
AAAAGGCCGCGTTGCTGGCGTTTTTCCATAGGCTCCGCCCCCCTGACGAGCATCACAAAAATCGACGCTC
AAGTCAGAGGTGGCGAAACCCGACAGGACTATAAAGATACCAGGCGTTTCCCCCTGGAAGCTCCCTCGTG
CGCTCTCCTGTTCCGACCCTGCCGCTTACCGGATACCTGTCCGCCTTTCTCCCTTCGGGAAGCGTGGCGC
TTTCTCATAGCTCACGCTGTAGGTATCTCAGTTCGGTGTAGGTCGTTCGCTCCAAGCTGGGCTGTGTGCA
CGAACCCCCCGTTCAGCCCGACCGCTGCGCCTTATCCGGTAACTATCGTCTTGAGTCCAACCCGGTAAGA
CACGACTTATCGCCACTGGCAGCAGCCACTGGTAACAGGATTAGCAGAGCGAGGTATGTAGGCGGTGCTA
CAGAGTTCTTGAAGTGGTGGCCTAACTACGGCTACACTAGAAGAACAGTATTTGGTATCTGCGCTCTGCT
GAAGCCAGTTACCTTCGGAAAAAGAGTTGGTAGCTCTTGATCCGGCAAACAAACCACCGCTGGTAGCGGT
GGTTTTTTTGTTTGCAAGCAGCAGATTACGCGCAGAAAAAAAGGATCTCAAGAAGATCCTTTGATCTTTT
CTACGGGGTCTGACGCTCAGTGGAACGAAAACTCACGTTAAGGGATTTTGGTCATGAGATTATCAAAAAG
GATCTTCACCTAGATCCTTTTAAATTAAAAATGAAGTTTTAAATCAATCTAAAGTATATATGAGTAAACT
TGGTCTGACAG
